Addgene plasmid #222523: pHDR2_mGreenLantern-T2A-SYCP3
Purpose: Homology directed repair template for knocking in mGreenLantern reporter to SYCP3.
Depositing lab: George Church. Publication: Induction of Meiosis from Human Pluripotent Stem Cells. Pierson Smela M, Adams J, Ma C, Breimann L, Widocki U, Shioda T, Church GM. bioRxiv 2024.05.31.596483 10.1101/2024.05.31.596483.
Backbone
  Vector backbone: pHDR2
  Vector type: CRISPR
  Selectable markers: Ganciclovir (negative selection)
Growth in bacteria
  Bacterial resistance: Ampicillin, 100 μg/mL
  Growth temperature: 37°C
  Growth strain: DH5alpha
  Copy number: High Copy
Gene/Insert
  Gene/Insert name: mGreenLantern
  Species: Synthetic
  Cloning method: Gibson Cloning
Terms and licenses: Academic/Nonprofit Terms; Industry Terms: Not Available to Industry
Depositor comments: Please visit https://doi.org/10.1101/2024.05.31.596483 for bioRxiv preprint.
How to cite: pHDR2_mGreenLantern-T2A-SYCP3 was a gift from George Church (Addgene plasmid # 222523 ; http://n2t.net/addgene:222523 ; RRID:Addgene_222523)
