[The description below was written by a language model from this plasmid's Addgene catalogue record and pLannotate feature annotations shown in this document.]
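Description:
pHDR2_mGreenLantern-T2A-SYCP3 is a donor plasmid for CRISPR-assisted homology-directed repair, designed to knock an mGreenLantern fluorescent reporter into the human SYCP3 locus. It is built on the pHDR2 backbone and is propagated in E. coli as a high-copy plasmid through a ColE1/pUC-type origin, with ampicillin selection from a β-lactamase gene under its native bla promoter.

The payload is the coding sequence of mGreenLantern, a bright monomeric GFP derivative, placed directly upstream of SYCP3 coding sequence. As the name indicates, a T2A self-cleaving peptide links the two, although the annotation does not mark it as a separate feature; it presumably lies in the short gap between the reporter and the first SYCP3 fragment. This arrangement places the reporter under the endogenous SYCP3 regulatory elements while releasing it from SYCP3 protein rather than leaving it fused. The flanking human genomic sequence serves as the homology arms. The downstream arm contains two SYCP3 coding fragments separated by unannotated sequence, consistent with exons and an intron. The upstream region carries short hits to unrelated human proteins (GVQW1, C9orf85, C8orf17) that are most likely spurious matches to repetitive noncoding genomic DNA.

Outside the arms sits a negative-selection cassette, which the annotation identifies as diphtheria toxin fragment A driven by an HSV TK promoter fragment, followed by SV40 small t intron sequence and a PGK polyadenylation signal. Such a cassette eliminates cells that integrate the whole plasmid randomly. The catalogue entry instead lists ganciclovir as the negative selection, which would imply thymidine kinase, and the record does not resolve this discrepancy. SYCP3 is a synaptonemal complex component of meiotic prophase, so the knock-in serves as a live reporter of meiotic entry, here in work on inducing meiosis from human pluripotent stem cells.
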