Features (pLannotate 1.2.2; 14 found; start..end, strand, type, name):
    125..229     -  promoter       AmpR promoter: bla
    520..801     +  CDS            GVQW1 (fragment): GVQW1_HUMAN - Also known as TIGD1L2. Experimental evidence at transcript level: Swiss-Prot protein existence level 2. From Homo sapiens (Human).
    859..972     +  CDS            C9orf85 (fragment): CI085_HUMAN - Experimental evidence at protein level: Swiss-Prot protein existence level 1. From Homo sapiens (Human).
   1000..1092    -  CDS            C8orf17 (fragment): MOST1_HUMAN - Experimental evidence at protein level: Swiss-Prot protein existence level 1. May be involved in cell survival, proliferation and progression of cancer cells. From Homo sapiens (Human).
   1313..2021    +  CDS            mGreenLantern (fragment): monomeric GFP derivative that displays exceptionally high brightness in cells (Campbell et al., 2020)
   2085..2219    +  CDS            SYCP3 (fragment): SYCP3_HUMAN - Also known as SCP3. Experimental evidence at protein level: Swiss-Prot protein existence level 1. Component of the synaptonemal complexes (SCS), formed between homologous chromosomes during meiotic prophase. Required for centromere pairing during meiosis in male germ cells (By similarity). Required for normal meiosis during spermatogenesis and male fertility (PubMed:14643120). Plays a lesser role in female fertility. Required for efficient phosphorylation of HORMAD1 and HORMAD2 (By similarity). From Homo sapiens (Human).
   2719..2802    +  CDS            SYCP3 (fragment): SYCP3_HUMAN - Also known as SCP3. Experimental evidence at protein level: Swiss-Prot protein existence level 1. Component of the synaptonemal complexes (SCS), formed between homologous chromosomes during meiotic prophase. Required for centromere pairing during meiosis in male germ cells (By similarity). Required for normal meiosis during spermatogenesis and male fertility (PubMed:14643120). Plays a lesser role in female fertility. Required for efficient phosphorylation of HORMAD1 and HORMAD2 (By similarity). From Homo sapiens (Human).
   3260..3387    +  promoter       HSV TK promoter (fragment): herpes simplex virus thymidine kinase promoter
   3406..3978    +  CDS            DTA: diphtheria toxin fragment A; Corynebacterium diphtheriae tox
   3981..4053    +  CDS            small t antigen (fragment): SV40 (simian virus 40) small t antigen
   4055..4120    +  intron         small t intron: SV40 (simian virus 40) small t antigen intron
   4186..4399    +  polyA_signal   PGK poly(A) signal (fragment): mouse phosphoglycerate kinase 1 polyadenylation signal
   4403..4991    -  rep_origin     ori: high-copy-number ColE1/pMB1/pBR322/pUC origin of replication
   5162..124     -  CDS            AmpR (across the origin): β-lactamase; bla; confers resistance to ampicillin, carbenicillin, and related antibiotics
>Addgene plasmid #222523 | pHDR2_mGreenLantern-T2A-SYCP3 | addgene full sequence | sequence record 439880 | Addgene NGS Result
CTCGTGCACCCAACTGATCTTCAGCATCTTTTACTTTCACCAGCGTTTCTGGGTGAGCAAAAACAGGAAG
GCAAAATGCCGCAAAAAAGGGAATAAGGGCGACACGGAAATGTTGAATACTCATACTCTTCCTTTTTCAA
TATTATTGAAGCATTTATCAGGGTTATTGTCTCATGAGCGGATACATATTTGAATGTATTTAGAAAAATA
AACAAATAGGGGTTCCGCGCACATTTCCCCGTCCGAGACCTAAATTGCGGGACGTTTTTATTATTTGTCT
TGATTATTATGAGCTTATTTCTGGCATCCTCATGTCGTGTCCCGCCAGCAACTATAATTTCCCCGCGTGA
CTGAGCGCCCTGCTAGAGTTGCCCAGATTTAGCCAGAATCTGGCAGAGGCGGCCCCAAAATTTGGAACTC
CCAGGCCTCAGGGGCCACCTCTCCAGCACTGCGCGCTTGGAGTCGGGGTGGACACTGTCATTCTCTCTCA
TCGATTGATTGATTGAGACGAAGTCTCACTCTGTCGCCCAGGCTGGAGTGCAGTGGGGCCATCTCAGCTC
ACTGCAACCTCCGCCTCCCGGGTTGAAGCGATTCTTCTGCCTCAGCCTCCTGAGTAACTGAGATCATAGG
CACCCGCCACCGCGCCCGGCTAATTTTGTATTTTTAGTAGAGACGGGGTTTCACCATGTTGGCCAGGCTG
GTCTCAAACTCCTGACCTCAGGTGATCCACCCACCTCGGCCTCCCAAAGTGATGGGATTACAGGCATGAG
CCACAGCGCCCGGCCATTTCTGTTGTTGTTTTTTTTTTTTGAGACGAAGTTTCACTCTTGTCACCCAGGC
TGGAGTGCAGTGGCTGCGATCTTGGCTCACTGTGACCTCTGTCTCCCGGGTTCAAGCGATTCTCCTGCCT
CAGCCTCCTGAGCAGCTGGGACTACAGGCACGTGCCACCACGCCCGGTTAATTTTGTTTTTTTTTTTCAG
TAGAGACGGGGTTTCATCATGTTGGCCAGGCTGGTCTTGAACTCCTGACCTCAGGTGATCTGCCTGCCTC
AACCTTCCAAAGTGCTGGGATTTCAGGCGTGAGCTACCGTGCTTGGCCTATTTATTTTATTATTTTTTAA
CAAATGTCATTATCTTCTTAACTTTTGGCCCCCCAAATAAATGAGGAAACTGTTAAAATTGTATTCAACA
ATCCTTGTTCGATATCTCCTTTGATATTTAAACTTTTACCAGTGTATTAAAATGATGTCTTTGCATTCAG
AAGGTTAAAGAAATTTGTTTTTTAAAGTCAGGAAGCATCTAAATATGGTGTCCAAGGGCGAGGAGCTGTT
CACCGGGGTGGTGCCCATCCTGGTCGAGCTGGACGGCGACGTAAACGGCCACAAGTTCAGCGTCCGCGGC
GAGGGCGAGGGCGATGCCACCAACGGCAAGCTGACCCTGAAGTTCATCTGCACCACCGGCAAGCTGCCCG
TGCCCTGGCCCACCCTCGTGACCACCTTAGGCTACGGCGTGGCCTGCTTCGCCCGCTACCCCGACCACAT
GAAGCAGCACGACTTCTTCAAGTCCGCCATGCCCGAAGGCTACGTCCAGGAGCGCACCATCTCTTTCAAG
GACGACGGTACCTACAAGACCCGCGCCGAGGTGAAGTTCGAGGGCGACACCCTGGTGAACCGCATCGTGC
TGAAGGGCATCGACTTCAAGGAGGACGGCAACATCCTGGGGCACAAGCTGGAGTACAACTTCAACAGCCA
CAAGGTCTATATCACGGCCGACAAGCAGAAGAACGGCATCAAGGCTAACTTCAAGACCCGCCACAACGTT
GAGGACGGCGGCGTGCAGCTCGCCGACCACTACCAGCAGAACACCCCCATCGGCGACGGCCCCGTGCTGC
TGCCCGACAACCACTACCTGAGCCATCAGTCCAAACTGAGCAAAGACCCCAACGAGAAGCGCGATCACAT
GGTCCTGAAGGAGAGGGTGACCGCCGCCGGGATTACACATGACATGGACGAGCTGTACAAGGGGTCTGGC
GAGGGCAGAGGAAGTCTGCTAACATGCGGTGACGTCGAGGAGAATCCTGGCCCAATGGTGTCCTCCGGAA
AAAAGTATTCCAGGAAATCTGGGAAGCCGTCTGTGGAAGATCAGTTTACGAGAGCCTATGACTTTGAGAC
TGAAGATAAGAAAGATCTGAGTGGATCAGAGGAAGATGTTATTGAAGGTGCAGTACATCTCATGTTGGGC
AGTGATGTCCTTCAGTTCATTTGTTTTGAACCCATTGAGACTATCGTACAACTTAGTTTGTAAAGCATTT
TCAGGTATGGTCTTCCCTCCCCCGGTATTTGTGGTTACAGAACCTGCTGACACGGATGGCCAGCTGTACT
TGTGTTTCTCATTTGATCCTTATATTGCAGTATCGGAGTTACAGAAGCTTATTCGGCAACTCTTGCTTTT
GCAGTTATTTCCAAAATATCTGATATATAGTATGTGGCTTACTGTGACATTAACCCAGGGAGACTTGAAA
AATTATTCCTATAAAATGGTCCTGAATCCTGATTTAATTTCACCTAACCTGCAGAGAATATTGCATTTTT
ATGTCTGCTTTGAAACTGTATGTTGGCAAAAAGCCTAAAAATCCCCAAATGAAGATGTTTCATTAAAATT
TACCAAAATAACCTATTCAGTTTCAAAAGCTTTTTTTTTTTTTTTAATTGTCAATACAGGGAAGACTGCA
GTCATTGAGAAACGTAGGAAGAAAAGGTCTTCTGCAGGAGTAGTTGAAGATATGGGGTAACGTGTTCAAA
ATAATTTTTGTTTCTTAGATAAAGCACTTCAAGAAAAGTTGCTAACAAATAATATATGTAAAATACTTGG
CATCTGGTATTTCTTCCAAAACAAGCATGGTATGTTGTGGATCTTCTAAAGTGTTTAAAATGTAATTTCT
TTCCAGGGGTGAAGTGCAGAATATGCTGGAAGGAGTTGGAGGTAGGTTTTAGGAGATACTTGTATTTAAA
GAAAATTGTTTTAAGCCATATAATTTGTATAATAACAAATGTTAATAATGGACTATAAGACTGTTATTTA
ATGCCTTGTTCTCACATAGAAGAACCTCCAGATCTTGTCAGTGTGGTTTTCAAGAGGAAGCAAAAAGCCT
CTCCACCCAGGCCTGGAATGTTTCCACCCAATGTCGAGCAGTGTGGTTTTGCAAGAGGAAGCAAAAAGCC
TCTCCACCCAGGCCTGGAATGTTTCCACCCAATGTCGAGCAAACCCCGCCCAGCGTCTTGTCATTGGCGA
ATTCGAACACGCAGATGCAGTCGGGGCGGCGCGGTCCCAGGTCCACTTCGCATATTAAGGTGACGCGTGT
GGCCTCGAACACCGAGCGACCCTGCAGGTCCTCGCCATGGATCCTGATGATGTTGTTGATTCTTCTAAAT
CTTTTGTGATGGAAAACTTTTCTTCGTACCACGGGACTAAACCTGGTTATGTAGATTCCATTCAAAAAGG
TATACAAAAGCCAAAATCTGGTACACAAGGAAATTATGACGATGATTGGAAAGGGTTTTATAGTACCGAC
AATAAATACGACGCTGCGGGATACTCTGTAGATAATGAAAACCCGCTCTCTGGAAAAGCTGGAGGCGTGG
TCAAAGTGACGTATCCAGGACTGACGAAGGTTCTCGCACTAAAAGTGGATAATGCCGAAACTATTAAGAA
AGAGTTAGGTTTAAGTCTCACTGAACCGTTGATGGAGCAAGTCGGAACGGAAGAGTTTATCAAAAGGTTC
GGTGATGGTGCTTCGCGTGTAGTGCTCAGCCTTCCCTTCGCTGAGGGGAGTTCTAGCGTTGAATATATTA
ATAACTGGGAACAGGCGAAAGCGTTAAGCGTAGAACTTGAGATTAATTTTGAAACCCGTGGAAAACGTGG
CCAAGATGCGATGTATGAGTATATGGCTCAAGCCTGTGCAGGAAATCGTGTCAGGCGATCTCTTTGTGAA
GGAACCTTACTTCTGTGGTGTGACATAATTGGACAAACTACCTACAGAGATTTAAAGCTCTAAGGTAAAT
ATAAAATTTTTAAGTGTATAATGTGTTAAACTACTGATTCTAATTGTTTGTGTATTTTAGATTCCAACCT
ATGGAACTGATGAATGGGAGCAGTGGTGGAATGCAGATCCACTAGAGTCGAGGGATGCAGAAATTGATGA
TCTATTAAACAATAAAGATGTCCACTAAAATGGAAGTTTTTCCTGTCATACTTTGTTAAGAAGGGTGAGA
ACAGAGTACCTACATTTTGAATGGAAGGATTGGAGCTACGGGGGTGGGGGTGGGGTGGGATTAGATAAAT
GCCTGCTCTTTACTGAAGGCTCTTTACTATTGCTTTATGATAATGTTTCATAGTTGGATGTTTTTCCATA
GGCTCCGCCCCCCTGACGAGCATCACAAAAATCGACGCTCAAGTCAGAGGTGGCGAAACCCGACAGGACT
ATAAAGATACCAGGCGTTTCCCCCTGGAAGCTCCCTCGTGCGCTCTCCTGTTCCGACCCTGCCGCTTACC
GGATACCTGTCCGCCTTTCTCCCTTCGGGAAGCGTGGCGCTTTCTCATAGCTCACGCTGTAGGTATCTCA
GTTCGGTGTAGGTCGTTCGCTCCAAGCTGGGCTGTGTGCACGAACCCCCCGTTCAGCCCGACCGCTGCGC
CTTATCCGGTAACTATCGTCTTGAGTCCAACCCGGTAAGACACGACTTATCGCCACTGGCAGCAGCCACT
GGTAACAGGATTAGCAGAGCGAGGTATGTAGGCGGTGCTACAGAGTTCTTGAAGTGGTGGCCTAACTACG
GCTACACTAGAAGAACAGTATTTGGTATCTGCGCTCTGCTGAAGCCAGTTACCTTCGGAAAAAGAGTTGG
TAGCTCTTGATCCGGCAAACAAACCACCGCTGGTAGCGGTGGTTTTTTTGTTTGCAAGCAGCAGATTACG
CGCAGAAAAAAAGGATCTCAAGAAGATCCTTTGATCTTTTCTACGGGGTCTGACGCTCAGTGGAACGAAA
ACTCACGTTAAGGGATTTTGGTCATGAGATTATCAAAAAGGATCTTCACCTAGATCCTTTTAAATTAAAA
ATGAAGTTTTAAATCAATCTAAAGTATATATGAGTAAACTTGGTCTGACAGTTACCAATGCTTAATCAGT
GAGGCACCTATCTCAGCGATCTGTCTATTTCGTTCATCCATAGTTGCCTGACTCCCCGTCGTGTAGATAA
CTACGATACGGGAGGGCTTACCATCTGGCCCCAGTGCTGCAATGATACCGCGAGACCCACGCTCACCGGC
TCCAGATTTATCAGCAATAAACCAGCCAGCCGGAAGGGCCGAGCGCAGAAGTGGTCCTGCAACTTTATCC
GCCTCCATCCAGTCTATTAATTGTTGCCGGGAAGCTAGAGTAAGTAGTTCGCCAGTTAATAGTTTGCGCA
ACGTTGTTGCCATTGCTACAGGCATCGTGGTGTCACGCTCGTCGTTTGGTATGGCTTCATTCAGCTCCGG
TTCCCAACGATCAAGGCGAGTTACATGATCCCCCATGTTGTGCAAAAAAGCGGTTAGCTCCTTCGGTCCT
CCGATCGTTGTCAGAAGTAAGTTGGCCGCAGTGTTATCACTCATGGTTATGGCAGCACTGCATAATTCTC
TTACTGTCATGCCATCCGTAAGATGCTTTTCTGTGACTGGTGAGTACTCAACCAAGTCATTCTGAGAATA
GTGTATGCGGCGACCGAGTTGCTCTTGCCCGGCGTCAATACGGGATAATACCGCGCCACATAGCAGAACT
TTAAAAGTGCTCATCATTGGAAAACGTTCTTCGGGGCGAAAACTCTCAAGGATCTTACCGCTGTTGAGAT
CCAGTTCGATGTAACCCA
